>Addgene plasmid #219440 | pHTN-LC3B | addgene full sequence | sequence record 435429 | Addgene NGS Result
CTGCCGATCAGGTCCGGGTTGTCTTCTTGCAGCAGATTCAGACCCGGGCCGATGTCCACAGCCTTGCAGT
TAGGCAGGCTTTTGGCCAGGCGAGCGGCTTCGGCCGGTGGGATCAGAACGCCTGGGGTGCCCCAGAACAG
CAGCTTCGGGACAGGGGACTGGTGCAGCCAGTCCATGTATTCTTCGACCAGCGCGACGATGTTCGCTGGC
TCACCGGCGATTGGCAGCTCGTTTGGGAAGCGCCACAGTGGCTCGCGGTCAACAGGATTCAGGAACGGCT
CGCGGTAATGGTCCATCTCGACTTCAGTCAGCGGGCGGACGACACCCATCGGCAGCGTACCCTCGATAAA
AACGTTCTGATCGATGATCAGCTTGCGGCCGACGTCGGTGGTGCGGAAGGCCTGGAAGGTCTCGCGGGCA
AATTCTGGCCATTCGTCCCAGGTCGGGATAGGGCGGATGAACTCCATAAATGCAATACCTTTGACGCGCT
CTGGATTGCGCTTGGCCCAGTGGAAACCCAGAGCGGAGCCCCAGTCGTGAATGACCAGGACGACCTCTTC
CAGACCCAGGGCTTCGATGAAGGCATCCATGAAGCGGACGTGGTCGTCGAAGAAATAACCCAGGTCTGGT
TTGTCGGATTTGCCCATACCGATCAGGTCTGGAGCAATGCAGCGATGGGTCGGTGCAACATGCGGGATGA
TGTTGCGCCACACGTAGGAGGAGGTCGGGTTACCGTGCAGGAACAGCACAGGGGTGCCATCGCGCGGACC
AACATCGACGTAGTGCATGCGCTCGCCCAGGACTTCCACATAATGGGGGTCGAATGGAAAGCCAGTACCG
ATTTCTGCCATGGTGGCTTTGCTAGCCCTATAGTGAGTCGTATTAATACTCTAGCCTTAAGAGCTGTAAT
TGAACTGGGAGTGGACACCTGTGGAGAGAAAGGCAAAGTGGATGTCAGTAAGACCAATAGGTGCCTATCA
GAAACGCAAGAGTCTTCTCTGTCTCGACAAGCCCAGTTTCTATTGGTCTCCTTAAACCTGTCTTGTAACC
TTGATACTTACCTGCCCAGTGCCTCACGACCAACTTCTGCAGCTTAAGTTCGAGACTGTTGTGTCAGAAG
CACTGACTGCGTTAGCAATTTAACTGTGATAAACTACCGCAATAAAGCTTCTAGTGATCTGACGGTTCAC
TAAACCAGCTCTGCTTATATAGACCTCCCACCGTACACGCCTACCGCCCATTTGCGTCAACGGGGCGGGG
TTATTACGACATTTTGGAAAGTCCCGTTGATTTTGGTGCCAAAACAAACTCCCATTGACGTCAATGGGGT
GGAGACTTGGAAATCCCCGTGAGTCAAACCGCTATCCACGCCCATTGGTGTACTGCCAAAACCGCATCAC
CATGGTAATAGCGATGACTAATACGTAGATGTACTGCCAAGTAGGAAAGTCCCGTAAGGTCATGTACTGG
GCATAATGCCAGGCGGGCCATTTACCGTCATTGACGTCAATAGGGGGCGGACTTGGCATATGATACACTT
GATGTACTGCCAAGTGGGCAGTTTACCGTAAATACTCCACCCATTGACGTCAATGGAAAGTCCCTATTGG
CGTTACTATGGGAACATACGTCATTATTGACGTCAATGGGCGGGGGTCGTTGGGCGGTCAGCCAGGCGGG
CCATTTACCGTAAGTTATGTAACGCGGAACTCCATATATGGGCTATGAACTAATGACCCCGTAATTGATT
ACTATTAATAACTAGTCAATAATCAATGCCAACATGGCGGTCATATTGGACATGAGCCAATATAAATGTA
CATATTATGATATAGATACAACGTATGCAATGGCCAATAGCCAATATTGATTTATGCTATATAACCAATG
AATAATATGGCTAATGGCCAATATTGAAGATCTCGATCCTCTACGCCGGACGCATCGTGGCCGGAGTACT
GCGGTTTATCTCGATGGCTACGAGGGCAGACAGTAAGTGGATTTACCATAATCCCTTAATTGTACGCACC
GCTAAAACGCGTTCAGCGCGATCACGGCAGCAGACAGGTAAAAATGGCAACAAACCACCCGAAAAACTGC
CGCAATCGCGCCTGATAAATTTTAACCGTATGAATACCTATGCAACCAGAGGGTACAGGCCACATTACCC
CCACTTAATCCACTGAAGCTGCCATTTTTCATGGTTTCACCATCCCAGCGAAGGGCCATCCAGCGTGCGT
TCCTGTATTTCCGGACTATAAAAGGATCTAGGTGAAGATCCTTTTTGATAATCTCATGACCAAAATCCCT
TAACGTGAGTTTTCGTTCCACTGAGCGTCAGACCCCGTAGAAAAGATCAAAGGATCTTCTTGAAATCCTT
TTTTTCTGCGCGTAATCTGCTGCTTGCAAACAAAAAAACCACCGCTACCAGCGGTGGTTTGTTTGCCGGA
TCAAGAGCTACCAACTCTTTTTCCGAAGGTAACTGGCTTCAGCAGAGCGCAGATACCAAATACTGTCCTT
CTAGTGTAGCCGTAGTTAGGCCACCACTTCAAGAACTCTGTAGCACCGCCTACATACCTCGCTCTGCTAA
TCCTGTTACCAGTGGCTGCTGCCAGTGGCGATAAGTCGTGTCTTACCGGGTTGGACTCAAGACGATAGTT
ACCGGATAAGGCGCAGCGGTCGGGCTGAACGGGGGGTTCGTGCACACAGCCCAGCTTGGAGCGAACGACC
TACACCGAACTGAGATACCTACAGCGTGAGCTATGAGAAAGCGCCACGCTTCCCGAAGGGAGAAAGGCGG
ACAGGTATCCGGTAAGCGGCAGGGTCGGAACAGGAGAGCGCACGAGGGAGCTTCCAGGGGGAAACGCCTG
GTATCTTTATAGTCCTGTCGGGTTTCGCCACCTCTGACTTGAGCGTCGATTTTTGTGATGCTCGTCAGGG
GGGCGGAGCCTATGGAAAAACGCCAGCAACGCGGCCTTTTTACGGTTCCTGGCCTTTTGCTGGCCTTTTG
CTCACATGTTCTTTCCTGCGTTATCCCCTGATTCTGTGGATAACCGTATTACCGCCTTTGAGTGAGCTGA
TACCGGTTGGGCGTCGCTTGGTCGGTCATTTCGAATTACCAATGCTTAATCAGTGAGGCACCTATCTCAG
CGATCTGTCTATTTCGTTCATCCATAGTTGCCTGACTCCCCGTCGTGTAGATAACTACGATACGGGAGGG
CTTACCATCTGGCCCCAGTGCTGCAATGATACCGCGAGACCCACGCTCACCGGCTCCAGATTTATCAGCA
ATAAACCAGCCAGCCGGAAGGGCCGAGCGCAGAAGTGGTCCTGCAACTTTATCCGCCTCCATCCAGTCTA
TTAATTGTTGCCGGGAAGCTAGAGTAAGTAGTTCGCCAGTTAATAGTTTGCGCAACGTTGTTGCCATTGC
TACAGGCATCGTGGTGTCACGCTCGTCGTTTGGTATGGCTTCATTCAGCTCCGGTTCCCAACGATCAAGG
CGAGTTACATGATCCCCCATGTTGTGCAAAAAAGCGGTTAGCTCCTTCGGTCCTCCGATAGTTGTCAGAA
GTAAGTTGGCCGCAGTGTTATCACTCATGGTTATGGCAGCACTGCATAATTCTCTTACTGTCATGCCATC
CGTAAGATGCTTTTCTGTGACTGGTGAGTACTCAACCAAGTCATTCTGAGAATAGTGTATGCGGCGACCG
AGTTGCTCTTGCCCGGCGTCAATACGGGATAATACCGCGCCACATAGCAGAACTTTGAAAGTGCTCATCA
TTGGAAAACGTTCTTCGGGGCGAAAACTCTCAAGGATCTTACCGCTGTTGAGATCCAGTTCGATGTAACC
CACTCGTGCACCCAACTGATCTTCAGCATCTTTTACTTTCACCAGCGTTTCTGGGTGAGCAAAAACAGGA
AGGCAAAATGCCGCAAAAAAGGGAATAAGGGCGACACGGAAATGTTGAATACTCATACTCTTCCTTTTTC
AATATTATTGAAGCATTTATCAGGGTTATTGTCTCATGAGCGGATACATATTTGAATGTATTTAGAAAAA
TAAACAAATAGGGGTTCCGCGCACATTTCCCCGAAAAGTGCCACCTGACGTCTAAGAAACCATTACGTAG
AAAGCCAGTCCGCAGAAACGGTGCTGACCCCGGATGAATGTCAGCTACTGGGCTATCTGGACAAGGGAAA
ACGCAAGCGCAAAGAGGATCCTTATCGCTATCGATTCACACAAAAAACCAACACACAGATGTAATGAAAA
TAAAGATATTTTATTGCGGCCATCGTGATGGCAGGTTGGGCGTCGCTTGGTCGGTCATTTCGAACCCCAG
AGTCCCGCTCAGAAGAACTCGTCAAGAAGGCGATAGAAGGCGATGCGCTGCGAATCGGGAGCGGCGATAC
CGTAAAGCACGAGGAAGCGGTCAGCCCATTCGCCGCCAAGCTCTTCAGCAATATCACGGGTAGCCAACGC
TATGTCCTGATAGCGGTCCGCCACACCCAGCCGGCCACAGTCGATGAATCCAGAAAAGCGGCCATTTTCC
ACCATGATATTCGGCAAGCAGGCATCGCCATGGGTCACGACGAGATCCTCGCCGTCGGGCATGCGCGCCT
TGAGCCTGGCGAACAGTTCGGCTGGCGCGAGCCCCTGATGCTCTTCGTCCAGATCATCCTGATCGACAAG
ACCGGCTTCCATCCGAGTACGTGCTCGCTCGATGCGATGTTTCGCTTGGTGGTCGAATGGGCAGGTAGCC
GGATCAAGCGTATGCAGCCGCCGCATTGCATCAGCCATGATGGATACTTTCTCGGCAGGAGCAAGGTGAG
ATGACAGGAGATCCTGCCCCGGCACTTCGCCCAATAGCAGCCAGTCCCTTCCCGCTTCAGTGACAACGTC
GAGCACAGCTGCGCAAGGAACGCCCGTCGTGGCCAGCCACGATAGCCGCGCTGCCTCGTCCTGCAGTTCA
TTCAGGGCACCGGACAGGTCGGTCTTGACAAAAAGAACCGGGCGCCCCTGCGCTGACAGCCGGAACACGG
CGGCATCAGAGCAGCCGATTGTCTGTTGTGCCCAGTCATAGCCGAATAGCCTCTCCACCCAAGCGGCCGG
AGAACCTGCGTGCAATCCATCTTGTTCAATCATGGTGGCTCTAGCCTTAAGTTCGAGACTGTTGTGTCAG
AAGAATCAAGCTTTTTGCAAAAGCCTAGGCCTCCAAAAAAGCCTCCTCACTACTTCTGGAATAGCTCAGA
GGCCGAGGCGGCCTCGGCCTCTGCATAAATAAAAAAAATTAGTCAGCCATGGGGCGGAGAATGGGCGGAA
CTGGGCGGAGTTAGGGGCGGGATGGGCGGAGTTAGGGGCGGGACTATGGTTGCTGACTAATTGAGATGCA
TGCTTTGCATACTTCTGCCTGCTGGGGAGCCTGGGGACTTTCCACACCTGGTTGCTGACTAATTGAGATG
CATGCTTTGCATACTTCTGCCTGCTGGGGAGCCTGGGGACTTTCCACACCCTAACTGACACACATTCCAC
AGCTGGTTCTTTCCGCCTCAGAAGGTACCTAACCAAGTTCCTCTTTCAGAGGTTATTTCAGGCCATGGTG
CTGCGCAGATCCGCGTATGCGGTGTGAAATACCGCACAGATGCGTAAGGAGAAAATACCGCATCAGGAAA
TTGTAAGCGTTAATATTTTGTTAAAATTCGATTTTACCACATTTGTAGAGGTTTTACTTGCTTAAAAAAA
CCTCCCACATCTCCCCCTGAACCTGAAACATAAAATGAATGCAATTGTTGTTGTTAACTTGTTTATTGCA
GCTTATAATGGTTACAAATAAAGCAATAGCATCACAAATTTCACAAATAAAGCATTTTTTTCACTGCATT
CTAGTTGTGGTTTGTCCAAACTCATCAATGTATCTTATCATGTCTGCTCGAAGCGGCCAAGGGGTTATGC
TAGTTATTGCTCAGCGGTGGCAGCAGCCAACTCAGCAAGCGGCCGCTCGAGTCGACTTATCA
[423 nt withheld, positions 6013-6435]
TGATCCGCTACCTGATCCCTCGAGCGTCGACAGCCAGCGCGCGATCTCG
Features (pLannotate 1.2.2; 20 found; start..end, strand, type, name):
    867..885     -  promoter       T7 promoter: promoter for bacteriophage T7 RNA polymerase
    929..1061    -  intron         chimeric intron: chimera between introns from human β-globin and immunoglobulin heavy chain genes
   1200..1399    -  promoter       CMV promoter: human cytomegalovirus (CMV) immediate early promoter
   1401..1778    -  enhancer       CMV enhancer: human cytomegalovirus immediate early enhancer
   1971..2254    -  misc_feature   cer region: ColE1-derived recombination site that helps to maintain plasmids as monomers
   2370..2958    +  rep_origin     ori: high-copy-number ColE1/pMB1/pBR322/pUC origin of replication
   3116..3976    -  CDS            AmpR: β-lactamase; bla; confers resistance to ampicillin, carbenicillin, and related antibiotics
   3977..4081    -  promoter       AmpR promoter: bla
   4124..4216    +  CDS            tnpA (fragment): TN5P_ECOLX - Also known as tnp. Experimental evidence at protein level: Swiss-Prot protein existence level 1. Mediates transposition of transposon Tn5 by a 'cut and paste' mechanism. First, the monomeric transposase binds the 19 bp inverted DNA repeats flanking the transposon. Then, dimerization of the DNA- bound transposase creates a synaptic DNA complex. After nicking of the first DNA strand, excision of the transposon proceeds through a series of intermediates. The transposase then mediates the insertion of the transposon at a new site by strand transfer. The activity of the wild- type tran
   4237..4285    -  polyA_signal   poly(A) signal: synthetic polyadenylation signal
   4352..5143    -  CDS            neo: KKA2_KLEPN - Also known as kan, nptII. Experimental evidence at protein level: Swiss-Prot protein existence level 1. Resistance to kanamycin, neomycin, paromomycin, ribostamycin, butirosin and gentamicin B. From Klebsiella pneumoniae.
   5194..5551    -  promoter       SV40 promoter: SV40 enhancer and early promoter
   5616..5667    +  misc_feature   bom (fragment): basis of mobility region from pBR322
   5668..5700    -  rep_origin     M13 ori (fragment): M13 bacteriophage origin of replication; arrow indicates direction of (+) strand synthesis
   5705..5773    +  CDS            large T antigen (fragment): large T antigen from SV40 (simian virus 40)
   5796..5917    +  polyA_signal   SV40 poly(A) signal: SV40 polyadenylation signal
   5937..5953    -  terminator     T7 terminator (fragment): transcription terminator for bacteriophage T7 RNA polymerase
   5961..5986    -  CDS            SET1 (fragment): solubility-enhancement tag derived from T7 phage gene 10B
   6013..6435    -  CDS            LC3 (sequence withheld): rat LC3 protein; Map1lc3b; Atg8 family member found on autophagosomes
   6454..851     -  CDS            HaloTag® (across the origin): modified bacterial dehalogenase that forms covalent bonds with chloroalkane derivatives
