[The description below was written by a language model from this plasmid's Addgene catalogue record and pLannotate feature annotations shown in this document.]
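Description:
pHTN-LC3B is a mammalian expression plasmid of about 6.5 kb built on the Promega pHTN backbone. It produces rat LC3B (Map1lc3b) fused at its N terminus to HaloTag. The LC3B coding sequence, subcloned from an earlier LC3 plasmid, sits between XhoI and NotI sites that are both retained, directly downstream of the HaloTag open reading frame. Transcription is driven by the human CMV immediate-early enhancer and promoter. A chimeric β-globin/immunoglobulin intron follows the promoter and helps boost expression. A T7 promoter lies just upstream of the fusion and could support in vitro transcription. An SV40 polyadenylation signal lies downstream of the LC3B coding sequence. The annotation also picks up several short fragments, including partial T7 terminator, M13 ori, bom, large T antigen and transposase matches. These appear to be backbone remnants rather than functional parts.

In bacteria the plasmid replicates from a high-copy ColE1/pUC-type origin and is selected with ampicillin through β-lactamase. A cer site helps keep the plasmid monomeric. For mammalian cells, a separate cassette places the neo gene under the SV40 enhancer/early promoter with a synthetic poly(A) signal, which allows G418 selection of stable lines.

LC3B is an Atg8-family protein that associates with autophagosome membranes, so the fusion serves as an autophagosome marker. HaloTag is a modified dehalogenase that bonds covalently to chloroalkane ligands, which lets the user choose among fluorescent ligands for labelling. Placing the tag at the N terminus leaves the LC3B C terminus free, the end that is processed and lipidated for membrane attachment. The associated publication concerns Parkin-dependent mitophagy.
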