Addgene plasmid #219440: pHTN-LC3B
Purpose: Expresses HaloTag-LC3B, an autophagosome marker
Depositing lab: Erika Holzbaur. Depositing organization: University of Pennsylvania. Publication: A RAB7A phosphoswitch coordinates Rubicon Homology protein regulation of Parkin-dependent mitophagy. Tudorica DA, Basak B, Puerta Cordova AS, Khuu G, Rose K, Lazarou M, Holzbaur ELF, Hurley JH. J Cell Biol. 2024 Jul 1;223(7):e202309015. doi: 10.1083/jcb.202309015. Epub 2024 May 10. PubMed 38728007.
Backbone
  Vector backbone: pHTN
  Backbone manufacturer: Promega
  Backbone size w/o insert (bp): 6020
  Total vector size (bp): 6485
  Vector type: Mammalian Expression
  Selectable markers: Neomycin (select with G418)
Growth in bacteria
  Bacterial resistance: Ampicillin, 100 μg/mL
  Growth temperature: 37°C
  Growth strain: DH5alpha
  Copy number: High Copy
Gene/Insert
  Gene/Insert name: LC3B
  Species: R. norvegicus (rat)
  Insert size (bp): 462
  Entrez Gene: Map1lc3b (a.k.a. LC3B, Map1lc3, Mpl3, zbs559)
  Promoter: CMV
  Tag / fusion protein: HaloTag (N terminal on insert)
  Cloning method: Restriction Enzyme; 5′ cloning site Xho I (not destroyed); 3′ cloning site Not I (not destroyed)
  Sequencing primers: 5′ pdHT
Resource information
  A portion of this plasmid was derived from a plasmid made by: We constructed this plasmid using an insert encoding LC3B subcloned from a plasmid generously provided by Kabeya et al. EMBO J (2000)
Terms and licenses: Academic/Nonprofit Terms; Industry Terms: Not Available to Industry
How to cite: pHTN-LC3B was a gift from Erika Holzbaur (Addgene plasmid # 219440 ; http://n2t.net/addgene:219440 ; RRID:Addgene_219440)
